Addgene plasmid #192600: pOttc1473 - pAAV CaMKII KDELR2-Myc-DDK
Purpose: An AAV packaging vector that expresses KDELR2 under control of the CaMKII promoter.
Depositing lab: Brandon Harvey. Depositing organization: National Institute on Drug Abuse (NIDA).
Backbone
  Vector backbone: pOTTC1470 - pAAV CaMKII iRFP-FLAG
  Backbone manufacturer: NIDA GEVVC
  Backbone size w/o insert (bp): 5415
  Vector type: AAV
Growth in bacteria
  Bacterial resistance: Ampicillin, 100 μg/mL
  Growth temperature: 30°C
  Growth strain: NEB Stable
  Copy number: High Copy
Gene/Insert
  Gene/Insert name: KDELR2
  Species: H. sapiens (human)
  Insert size (bp): 732
  Entrez Gene: KDELR2 (a.k.a. ELP-1, ELP1, ERD2.2, OI21)
  Promoter: CaMKII
  Cloning method: Ligation Independent Cloning
  Sequencing primers: 5′ CaMKII-Forward CGTCAGTCAAGCCGGTTCTC; 3′ WPRE R1 ATGAAAGCCATACGGGAAGC
Resource information
  A portion of this plasmid was derived from a plasmid made by: NIDA GEVVC
Terms and licenses: Academic/Nonprofit Terms; Industry Terms: Not Available to Industry
How to cite: pOttc1473 - pAAV CaMKII KDELR2-Myc-DDK was a gift from Brandon Harvey (Addgene plasmid # 192600 ; http://n2t.net/addgene:192600 ; RRID:Addgene_192600)
