[The description below was written by a language model from this plasmid's Addgene catalogue record and pLannotate feature annotations shown in this document.]
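Description:
pOttc1473 - pAAV CaMKII KDELR2-Myc-DDK is an adeno-associated virus transfer (packaging) plasmid of about 6.1 kb, built on the pAAV CaMKII iRFP-FLAG backbone by replacing the original reporter with a human KDELR2 coding sequence through ligation-independent cloning. It is propagated in bacteria as a high-copy plasmid through a ColE1/pUC-type origin and selected with ampicillin via the β-lactamase gene. An f1 phage origin is also present in the backbone. The expression cassette is flanked by AAV2 inverted terminal repeats, the cis elements needed for replication and encapsidation of the intervening DNA into AAV particles. The sequence annotation detects the downstream ITR in full but only short fragments of the upstream one, which may reflect the difficulty of sequencing or annotating these repeats.

Between the ITRs, the mouse CaMKIIα promoter, commonly used to restrict expression to excitatory forebrain neurons, drives KDELR2 (ERD2.2), one of the KDEL receptors that retrieve escaped endoplasmic reticulum-resident proteins from the Golgi. The construct name indicates a C-terminal Myc-DDK (FLAG) tag for detection. The annotation picks up a FLAG-type fragment just downstream of the open reading frame but does not separately call the Myc epitope. The transcript is followed by a WPRE, which enhances RNA stability and expression, and a human growth hormone polyadenylation signal. The stated purpose is production of AAV vectors expressing KDELR2 under CaMKII promoter control, and the record does not specify further applications.
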