Features (pLannotate 1.2.2; 16 found; start..end, strand, type, name):
     12..39      +  repeat_region  AAV2 ITR (fragment): inverted terminal repeat of adeno-associated virus serotype 2 inverted
     68..95      +  repeat_region  AAV2 ITR (fragment): inverted terminal repeat of adeno-associated virus serotype 2 inverted
    149..1437    +  promoter       CaMKII promoter: promoter for the mouse calcium/calmodulin-dependent kinase II α subunit
   1489..2124    +  CDS            KDELR2: ERD22_HUMAN - Also known as ERD2.2 From Homo sapiens (Human).
   2191..2215    +  CDS            3xFLAG (fragment): three tandem FLAG® epitope tags
   2239..2263    +  misc_feature   MCS (fragment): pBluescript multiple cloning site
   2263..2851    +  misc_feature   WPRE: woodchuck hepatitis virus posttranscriptional regulatory element
   2883..3359    +  polyA_signal   hGH poly(A) signal: human growth hormone polyadenylation signal
   3399..3539    +  repeat_region  AAV2 ITR: inverted terminal repeat of adeno-associated virus serotype 2 inverted
   3544..3595    -  misc_feature   bom (fragment): basis of mobility region from pBR322
   3614..4069    +  rep_origin     f1 ori (sequence partly withheld): f1 bacteriophage origin of replication; arrow indicates direction of (+) strand synthesis
   4070..4119    -  misc_feature   bom (fragment): basis of mobility region from pBR322
   4221..4256    -  CDS            rop (fragment): Rop protein, which maintains plasmids at low copy number; rop
   4351..4455    +  promoter       AmpR promoter: bla
   4456..5316    +  CDS            AmpR: β-lactamase; bla; confers resistance to ampicillin, carbenicillin, and related antibiotics
   5487..6075    +  rep_origin     ori: high-copy-number ColE1/pMB1/pBR322/pUC origin of replication
>Addgene plasmid #192600 | pOttc1473 - pAAV CaMKII KDELR2-Myc-DDK | addgene full sequence | sequence record 381304 | Addgene NGS Result
CCTGCAGGCAGCTGCGCGCTCGCTCGCTCACTGAGGCCGCCCGGGCGTCGGGCGACCTTTGGTCGCCCGG
CCTCAGTGAGCGAGCGAGCGCGCAGAGAGGGAGTGGCCAACTCCATCACTAGGGGTTCCTGCGGCCGCAC
GCGTTTAACATTATGGCCTTAGGTCACTTCATCTCCATGGGGTTCTTCTTCTGATTTTCTAGAAAATGAG
ATGGGGGTGCAGAGAGCTTCCTCAGTGACCTGCCCAGGGTCACATCAGAAATGTCAGAGCTAGAACTTGA
ACTCAGATTACTAATCTTAAATTCCATGCCTTGGGGGCATGCAAGTACGATATACAGAAGGAGTGAACTC
ATTAGGGCAGATGACCAATGAGTTTAGGAAAGAAGAGTCCAGGGCAGGGTACATCTACACCACCCGCCCA
GCCCTGGGTGAGTCCAGCCACGTTCACCTCATTATAGTTGCCTCTCTCCAGTCCTACCTTGACGGGAAGC
ACAAGCAGAAACTGGGACAGGAGCCCCAGGAGACCAAATCTTCATGGTCCCTCTGGGAGGATGGGTGGGG
AGAGCTGTGGCAGAGGCCTCAGGAGGGGCCCTGCTGCTCAGTGGTGACAGATAGGGGTGAGAAAGCAGAC
AGAGTCATTCCGTCAGCATTCTGGGTCTGTTTGGTACTTCTTCTCACGCTAAGGTGGCGGTGTGATATGC
ACAATGGCTAAAAAGCAGGGAGAGCTGGAAAGAAACAAGGACAGAGACAGAGGCCAAGTCAACCAGACCA
ATTCCCAGAGGAAGCAAAGAAACCATTACAGAGACTACAAGGGGGAAGGGAAGGAGAGATGAATTAGCTT
CCCCTGTAAACCTTAGAACCCAGCTGTTGCCAGGGCAACGGGGCAATACCTGTCTCTTCAGAGGAGATGA
AGTTGCCAGGGTAACTACATCCTGTCTTTCTCAAGGACCATCCCAGAATGTGGCACCCACTAGCCGTTAC
CATAGCAACTGCCTCTTTGCCCCACTTAATCCCATCCCGTCTGTTAAAAGGGCCCTATAGTTGGAGGTGG
GGGAGGTAGGAAGAGCGATGATCACTTGTGGACTAAGTTTGTTCGCATCCCCTTCTCCAACCCCCTCAGT
ACATCACCCTGGGGGAACAGGGTCCACTTGCTCCTGGGCCCACACAGTCCTGCAGTATTGTGTATATAAG
GCCAGGGCAAAGAGGAGCAGGTTTTAAAGTGAAAGGCAGGCAGGTGTTGGGGAGGCAGTTACCGGGGCAA
CGGGAACAGGGCGTTTCGGAGGTGGTTGCCATGGGGACCTGGATGCTGACGAAGGCTCGCGAGGCTGTGA
GCAGCCACAGTGCCCTGCTCAGAAGCCCCAAGCTCGTCAGTCAAGCCGGTTCTCCGTTTGCACTCAGGAG
CACGGGCAGGCGAGTGGCCCCTAGTTCTGGGGGCAGCTCTAGAGCGGTACCGGATCCGAAGTTATCGCTA
GCTGCCGCCGCGATCGCCATGAACATTTTCCGGCTGACTGGGGACCTGTCCCACCTGGCGGCCATCGTCA
TCCTGCTGCTGAAGATCTGGAAGACGCGCTCCTGCGCCGGTATTTCTGGGAAAAGCCAGCTTCTGTTTGC
ACTGGTCTTCACAACTCGTTACCTGGATCTTTTTACTTCATTTATTTCATTGTATAACACATCTATGAAG
GTTATCTACCTTGCCTGCTCCTATGCCACAGTGTACCTGATCTACCTGAAATTTAAGGCAACCTACGATG
GAAATCATGATACCTTCCGAGTGGAGTTTCTGGTGGTCCCTGTGGGAGGCCTCTCATTTTTAGTTAATCA
CGATTTCTCTCCTCTTGAGATCCTCTGGACCTTCTCCATCTACCTGGAGTCCGTGGCTATCCTTCCGCAG
CTGTTTATGATCAGCAAGACTGGGGAGGCCGAGACCATCACCACCCACTACCTGTTCTTCCTGGGCCTCT
ATCGTGCTTTGTATCTTGTCAACTGGATCTGGCGCTTCTACTTTGAGGGCTTCTTTGACCTCATTGCTGT
GGTGGCCGGCGTAGTCCAGACCATCCTATACTGTGACTTCTTCTACTTGTACATTACAAAAGTACTCAAG
GGAAAGAAGCTCAGTTTGCCAGCAACGCGTACGCGGCCGCTCGAGCAGAAACTCATCTCAGAAGAGGATC
TGGCAGCAAATGATATCCTGGATTACAAGGATGACGACGATAAGGTTTAAACGGCGCGCCATAACTTCGA
ATTCGATATCAAGCTTATCGATAATCAACCTCTGGATTACAAAATTTGTGAAAGATTGACTGGTATTCTT
AACTATGTTGCTCCTTTTACGCTATGTGGATACGCTGCTTTAATGCCTTTGTATCATGCTATTGCTTCCC
GTATGGCTTTCATTTTCTCCTCCTTGTATAAATCCTGGTTGCTGTCTCTTTATGAGGAGTTGTGGCCCGT
TGTCAGGCAACGTGGCGTGGTGTGCACTGTGTTTGCTGACGCAACCCCCACTGGTTGGGGCATTGCCACC
ACCTGTCAGCTCCTTTCCGGAACTTTCGCTTTCCCCCTCCCTATTGCCACGGCGGAACTCATCGCCGCCT
GCCTTGCCCGCTGCTGGACAGGGGCTCGGCTGTTGGGCACTGACAATTCCGTGGTGTTGTCGGGGAAATC
ATCGTCCTTTCCTTGGCTGCTCGCCTATGTTGCCACCTGGATTCTGCGCGGGACGTCCTTCTGCTACGTC
CCTTCGGCCCTCAATCCAGCGGACCTTCCTTCCCGCGGCCTGCTGCCGGCTCTGCGGCCTCTTCCGCGTC
TTCGCCTTCGCCCTCAGACGAGTCGGATCTCCCTTTGGGCCGCCTCCCCGCATCGATACCGAGCGCTGCT
CGAGAGATCTACGGGTGGCATCCCTGTGACCCCTCCCCAGTGCCTCTCCTGGCCCTGGAAGTTGCCACTC
CAGTGCCCACCAGCCTTGTCCTAATAAAATTAAGTTGCATCATTTTGTCTGACTAGGTGTCCTTCTATAA
TATTATGGGGTGGAGGGGGGTGGTATGGAGCAAGGGGCAAGTTGGGAAGACAACCTGTAGGGCCTGCGGG
GTCTATTGGGAACCAAGCTGGAGTGCAGTGGCACAATCTTGGCTCACTGCAATCTCCGCCTCCTGGGTTC
AAGCGATTCTCCTGCCTCAGCCTCCCGAGTTGTTGGGATTCCAGGCATGCATGACCAGGCTCAGCTAATT
TTTGTTTTTTTGGTAGAGACGGGGTTTCACCATATTGGCCAGGCTGGTCTCCAACTCCTAATCTCAGGTG
ATCTACCCACCTTGGCCTCCCAAATTGCTGGGATTACAGGCGTGAACCACTGCTCCCTTCCCTGTCCTTC
TGATTTTGTAGGTAACCACGTGCGGACCGAGCGGCCGCAGGAACCCCTAGTGATGGAGTTGGCCACTCCC
TCTCTGCGCGCTCGCTCGCTCACTGAGGCCGGGCGACCAAAGGTCGCCCGACGCCCGGGCTTTGCCCGGG
CGGCCTCAGTGAGCGAGCGAGCGCGCAGCTGCCTGCAGGGGCGCCTGATGCGGTATTTTCTCCTTACGCA
TCTGTGCGGTATTTCACACCGCATA
[95 nt withheld, positions 3596-3690]
T
[46 nt withheld, positions 3692-3737]
C
[141 nt withheld, positions 3739-3879]
CCTTTGACGTTGGAGTCCACGTTCTTT
[37 nt withheld, positions 3907-3943]
ACTCTATCTCGGGCTATTCTTTTGATTTATAAGGGATTTTGCCGATTTCGGTCTATTGGTTAAAAAATGA
GCTGATTTAACAAAAATTTAACGCGAATTTTAACAAAATATTAACGTTTACAATTTTATGGTGCACTCTC
AGTACAATCTGCTCTGATGCCGCATAGTTAAGCCAGCCCCGACACCCGCCAACACCCGCTGACGCGCCCT
GACGGGCTTGTCTGCTCCCGGCATCCGCTTACAGACAAGCTGTGACCGTCTCCGGGAGCTGCATGTGTCA
GAGGTTTTCACCGTCATCACCGAAACGCGCGAGACGAAAGGGCCTCGTGATACGCCTATTTTTATAGGTT
AATGTCATGATAATAATGGTTTCTTAGACGTCAGGTGGCACTTTTCGGGGAAATGTGCGCGGAACCCCTA
TTTGTTTATTTTTCTAAATACATTCAAATATGTATCCGCTCATGAGACAATAACCCTGATAAATGCTTCA
ATAATATTGAAAAAGGAAGAGTATGAGTATTCAACATTTCCGTGTCGCCCTTATTCCCTTTTTTGCGGCA
TTTTGCCTTCCTGTTTTTGCTCACCCAGAAACGCTGGTGAAAGTAAAAGATGCTGAAGATCAGTTGGGTG
CACGAGTGGGTTACATCGAACTGGATCTCAACAGCGGTAAGATCCTTGAGAGTTTTCGCCCCGAAGAACG
TTTTCCAATGATGAGCACTTTTAAAGTTCTGCTATGTGGCGCGGTATTATCCCGTATTGACGCCGGGCAA
GAGCAACTCGGTCGCCGCATACACTATTCTCAGAATGACTTGGTTGAGTACTCACCAGTCACAGAAAAGC
ATCTTACGGATGGCATGACAGTAAGAGAATTATGCAGTGCTGCCATAACCATGAGTGATAACACTGCGGC
CAACTTACTTCTGACAACGATCGGAGGACCGAAGGAGCTAACCGCTTTTTTGCACAACATGGGGGATCAT
GTAACTCGCCTTGATCGTTGGGAACCGGAGCTGAATGAAGCCATACCAAACGACGAGCGTGACACCACGA
TGCCTGTAGCAATGGCAACAACGTTGCGCAAACTATTAACTGGCGAACTACTTACTCTAGCTTCCCGGCA
ACAATTAATAGACTGGATGGAGGCGGATAAAGTTGCAGGACCACTTCTGCGCTCGGCCCTTCCGGCTGGC
TGGTTTATTGCTGATAAATCTGGAGCCGGTGAGCGTGGGTCTCGCGGTATCATTGCAGCACTGGGGCCAG
ATGGTAAGCCCTCCCGTATCGTAGTTATCTACACGACGGGGAGTCAGGCAACTATGGATGAACGAAATAG
ACAGATCGCTGAGATAGGTGCCTCACTGATTAAGCATTGGTAACTGTCAGACCAAGTTTACTCATATATA
CTTTAGATTGATTTAAAACTTCATTTTTAATTTAAAAGGATCTAGGTGAAGATCCTTTTTGATAATCTCA
TGACCAAAATCCCTTAACGTGAGTTTTCGTTCCACTGAGCGTCAGACCCCGTAGAAAAGATCAAAGGATC
TTCTTGAGATCCTTTTTTTCTGCGCGTAATCTGCTGCTTGCAAACAAAAAAACCACCGCTACCAGCGGTG
GTTTGTTTGCCGGATCAAGAGCTACCAACTCTTTTTCCGAAGGTAACTGGCTTCAGCAGAGCGCAGATAC
CAAATACTGTTCTTCTAGTGTAGCCGTAGTTAGGCCACCACTTCAAGAACTCTGTAGCACCGCCTACATA
CCTCGCTCTGCTAATCCTGTTACCAGTGGCTGCTGCCAGTGGCGATAAGTCGTGTCTTACCGGGTTGGAC
TCAAGACGATAGTTACCGGATAAGGCGCAGCGGTCGGGCTGAACGGGGGGTTCGTGCACACAGCCCAGCT
TGGAGCGAACGACCTACACCGAACTGAGATACCTACAGCGTGAGCTATGAGAAAGCGCCACGCTTCCCGA
AGGGAGAAAGGCGGACAGGTATCCGGTAAGCGGCAGGGTCGGAACAGGAGAGCGCACGAGGGAGCTTCCA
GGGGGAAACGCCTGGTATCTTTATAGTCCTGTCGGGTTTCGCCACCTCTGACTTGAGCGTCGATTTTTGT
GATGCTCGTCAGGGGGGCGGAGCCTATGGAAAAACGCCAGCAACGCGGCCTTTTTACGGTTCCTGGCCTT
TTGCTGGCCTTTTGCTCACATGT
